>Addgene plasmid #14880 | DKAR-T/A | addgene partial sequence | sequence record 21447 | 14880 with CKAR-F (GGGATTAGGTATGTTACAAG)
ATTTGGTGAAAAGTTAGGAGGATCCGGAGGTCTGTCGAGGCAACTGGCTGCAGCTGTCTCCGAAGGTGGA
TCTGGTGGAGTGAGCAAGGGCGAGGAGCTGTTCACCGGGGTGGTGCCCATCCTGGTCGAGCTGGACGGCG
ACGTAAACGGCCACAAGTTCAGCGTGTCCGGCGAGGGCGAGGGCGATGCCACCTACGGCAAGCTGACCCT
GAAGTTCATCTGCACCACCGGCAAGCTGCCCGTGCCCTGGCCCACCCTCGTGACCACCTTCGGCTACGGC
CTGATGTGCTTCGCCCGCTACCCCGACCACATGAAGCAGCACGACTTCTTCAAGTCCGCCATGCCCGAAG
GCTACGTCCAGGAGCGCACCATCTTCTTCAAGGACGACGGCAACTACAAGACCCGCGCCGAGGTGAAGTT
CGAGGGCGACACCCTGGTGAACCGCATCGAGCTGAAGGGCATCGACTTCAAGGAGGACGGCAACATCCTG
GGGCACAAGCTGGAGTACAACTACAACAGCCACAACGTCTATATCATGGCCGACAAGCAAAAGAACGGCA
TCAAGGTGAACTTCAAGATCCGCCACAACATCGAGGACGGCAGCGTGCAGCTCGCCGACCACTACCAGCA
G
