[The description below was written by a language model from this plasmid's Addgene catalogue record.]
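Description:
DKAR-T/A is a mammalian expression plasmid built on the pcDNA3 backbone (about 5.4 kb without insert). It carries a non-phosphorylatable control version of the D kinase activity reporter, a genetically encoded sensor for protein kinase D activity. The plasmid is propagated in E. coli at high copy under ampicillin selection. It also carries a neomycin resistance marker, so stably transfected mammalian cells can be selected with G418. The record does not name the promoter, although pcDNA3 vectors normally drive inserts from the CMV immediate-early promoter. A T7 primer site upstream of the insert is listed for sequencing. The reporter coding sequence was cloned between HindIII and XbaI sites, both of which remain intact.

The insert is a single-chain fusion arranged as CFP, an FHA2 phosphothreonine-binding domain, a kinase substrate peptide and YFP. In reporters of this design, phosphorylation of the substrate threonine promotes its intramolecular binding to the FHA2 domain. The resulting conformational change alters energy transfer between the CFP donor and YFP acceptor, giving a ratiometric optical readout of kinase activity in live cells. In DKAR-T/A the phosphoacceptor threonine in the substrate peptide has been replaced by alanine, so the reporter cannot be phosphorylated at that site. It therefore serves as a negative control alongside the wild-type reporter, used to confirm that FRET changes seen in imaging experiments depend on phosphorylation of the reporter rather than on unrelated effects on the fluorescent proteins. No feature table was supplied, so the positions of individual elements are not available.
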