Addgene plasmid #14880: DKAR-T/A
Depositing lab: Alexandra Newton. Publication: Calcium-dependent regulation of protein kinase D revealed by a genetically encoded kinase activity reporter. Kunkel MT, Toker A, Tsien RY, Newton AC. J Biol Chem. 2007 Mar 2. 282(9):6733-42. 10.1074/jbc.M608086200 PubMed 17189263.
Backbone
  Vector backbone: pcDNA3
  Backbone manufacturer: Invitrogen
  Backbone size w/o insert (bp): 5400
  Vector type: Mammalian Expression
  Selectable markers: Neomycin (select with G418)
Growth in bacteria
  Bacterial resistance: Ampicillin, 100 μg/mL
  Growth temperature: 37°C
  Growth strain: DH5alpha
  Copy number: High Copy
Gene/Insert
  Gene/Insert name: D kinase activity reporter (alt name: CFP-FHA2-peptide-YFP)
  Mutation: T/A
  Tag / fusion protein: CFP (N terminal on insert); YFP (C terminal on insert)
  Cloning method: Restriction Enzyme; 5′ cloning site HindIII (not destroyed); 3′ cloning site XbaI (not destroyed)
  Sequencing primers: 5′ T7
Terms and licenses: Academic/Nonprofit Terms; Industry Terms: Not Available to Industry
Depositor comments: The phosphoacceptor threonine was mutated to an alanine to create DKAR-T/A. Substrate sequence: LSRQLAAAVSE.
How to cite: DKAR-T/A was a gift from Alexandra Newton (Addgene plasmid # 14880 ; http://n2t.net/addgene:14880 ; RRID:Addgene_14880)
